>Addgene plasmid #246550 | pX459-Fzd1/2/4/5/7/8 gRNA | addgene full sequence | sequence record 494444 | Addgene NGS Result
GAGGGCCTATTTCCCATGATTCCTTCATATTTGCATATACGATACAAGGCTGTTAGAGAGATAATTGGAA
TTAATTTGACTGTAAACACAAAGATATTAGTACAAAATACGTGACGTAGAAAGTAATAATTTCTTGGGTA
GTTTGCAGTTTTAAAATTATGTTTTAAAATGGACTATCATATGCTTACCGTAACTTGAAAGTATTTCGAT
TTCTTGGCTTTATATATCTTGTGGAAAGGACGAAACACCGCATGGCCAGCTCCATCTGGTGTTTTAGAGC
TAGAAATAGCAAGTTAAAATAAGGCTAGTCCGTTATCAACTTGAAAAAGTGGCACCGAGTCGGTGCTTTT
TTGTTTTAGAGCTAGAAATAGCAAGTTAAAATAAGGCTAGTCCGTTTTTAGCGCGTGCGCCAATTCTGCA
GACAAATGGCTCTAGAGGTACCCGTTACATAACTTACGGTAAATGGCCCGCCTGGCTGACCGCCCAACGA
CCCCCGCCCATTGACGTCAATAGTAACGCCAATAGGGACTTTCCATTGACGTCAATGGGTGGAGTATTTA
CGGTAAACTGCCCACTTGGCAGTACATCAAGTGTATCATATGCCAAGTACGCCCCCTATTGACGTCAATG
ACGGTAAATGGCCCGCCTGGCATTGTGCCCAGTACATGACCTTATGGGACTTTCCTACTTGGCAGTACAT
CTACGTATTAGTCATCGCTATTACCATGGTCGAGGTGAGCCCCACGTTCTGCTTCACTCTCCCCATCTCC
CCCCCCTCCCCACCCCCAATTTTGTATTTATTTATTTTTTAATTATTTTGTGCAGCGATGGGGGCGGGGG
GGGGGGGGCGCGCGCCGGGCGGGGGGGGGCGGGGGGAGGGGCGGGGCGGGGCGAGGCGGAGAGGTGCGGC
GGCAGCCAATCAGAGCGGCGCGCTCCGAAAGTTTCCTTTTATGGCGAGGCGGCGGCGGCGGCGGCCCTAT
AAAAAGCGAAGCGCGCGGCGGGCGGGAGTCGCTGCGCGCTGCCTTCGCCCCGTGCCCCGCTCCGCCGCCG
CCTCGCGCCGCCCGCCCCGGCTCTGACTGACCGCGTTACTCCCACAGGTGAGCGGGCGGGACGGCCCTTC
TCCTCCGGGCTGTAATTAGCTGAGCAAGAGGTAAGGGTTTAAGGGATGGTTGGTTGGTGGGGTATTAATG
TTTAATTACCTGGAGCACCTGCCTGAAATCACTTTTTTTCAGGTTGGACCGGTGCCACCATGGACTATAA
GGACCACGACGGAGACTACAAGGATCATGATATTGATTACAAAGACGATGACGATAAGATGGCCCCAAAG
AAGAAGCGGAAGGTCGGTATCCACGGAGTCCCAGCAGCCGACAAGAAGTACAGCATCGGCCTGGACATCG
GCACCAACTCTGTGGGCTGGGCCGTGATCACCGACGAGTACAAGGTGCCCAGCAAGAAATTCAAGGTGCT
GGGCAACACCGACCGGCACAGCATCAAGAAGAACCTGATCGGAGCCCTGCTGTTCGACAGCGGCGAAACA
GCCGAGGCCACCCGGCTGAAGAGAACCGCCAGAAGAAGATACACCAGACGGAAGAACCGGATCTGCTATC
TGCAAGAGATCTTCAGCAACGAGATGGCCAAGGTGGACGACAGCTTCTTCCACAGACTGGAAGAGTCCTT
CCTGGTGGAAGAGGATAAGAAGCACGAGCGGCACCCCATCTTCGGCAACATCGTGGACGAGGTGGCCTAC
CACGAGAAGTACCCCACCATCTACCACCTGAGAAAGAAACTGGTGGACAGCACCGACAAGGCCGACCTGC
GGCTGATCTATCTGGCCCTGGCCCACATGATCAAGTTCCGGGGCCACTTCCTGATCGAGGGCGACCTGAA
CCCCGACAACAGCGACGTGGACAAGCTGTTCATCCAGCTGGTGCAGACCTACAACCAGCTGTTCGAGGAA
AACCCCATCAACGCCAGCGGCGTGGACGCCAAGGCCATCCTGTCTGCCAGACTGAGCAAGAGCAGACGGC
TGGAAAATCTGATCGCCCAGCTGCCCGGCGAGAAGAAGAATGGCCTGTTCGGAAACCTGATTGCCCTGAG
CCTGGGCCTGACCCCCAACTTCAAGAGCAACTTCGACCTGGCCGAGGATGCCAAACTGCAGCTGAGCAAG
GACACCTACGACGACGACCTGGACAACCTGCTGGCCCAGATCGGCGACCAGTACGCCGACCTGTTTCTGG
CCGCCAAGAACCTGTCCGACGCCATCCTGCTGAGCGACATCCTGAGAGTGAACACCGAGATCACCAAGGC
CCCCCTGAGCGCCTCTATGATCAAGAGATACGACGAGCACCACCAGGACCTGACCCTGCTGAAAGCTCTC
GTGCGGCAGCAGCTGCCTGAGAAGTACAAAGAGATTTTCTTCGACCAGAGCAAGAACGGCTACGCCGGCT
ACATTGACGGCGGAGCCAGCCAGGAAGAGTTCTACAAGTTCATCAAGCCCATCCTGGAAAAGATGGACGG
CACCGAGGAACTGCTCGTGAAGCTGAACAGAGAGGACCTGCTGCGGAAGCAGCGGACCTTCGACAACGGC
AGCATCCCCCACCAGATCCACCTGGGAGAGCTGCACGCCATTCTGCGGCGGCAGGAAGATTTTTACCCAT
TCCTGAAGGACAACCGGGAAAAGATCGAGAAGATCCTGACCTTCCGCATCCCCTACTACGTGGGCCCTCT
GGCCAGGGGAAACAGCAGATTCGCCTGGATGACCAGAAAGAGCGAGGAAACCATCACCCCCTGGAACTTC
GAGGAAGTGGTGGACAAGGGCGCTTCCGCCCAGAGCTTCATCGAGCGGATGACCAACTTCGATAAGAACC
TGCCCAACGAGAAGGTGCTGCCCAAGCACAGCCTGCTGTACGAGTACTTCACCGTGTATAACGAGCTGAC
CAAAGTGAAATACGTGACCGAGGGAATGAGAAAGCCCGCCTTCCTGAGCGGCGAGCAGAAAAAGGCCATC
GTGGACCTGCTGTTCAAGACCAACCGGAAAGTGACCGTGAAGCAGCTGAAAGAGGACTACTTCAAGAAAA
TCGAGTGCTTCGACTCCGTGGAAATCTCCGGCGTGGAAGATCGGTTCAACGCCTCCCTGGGCACATACCA
CGATCTGCTGAAAATTATCAAGGACAAGGACTTCCTGGACAATGAGGAAAACGAGGACATTCTGGAAGAT
ATCGTGCTGACCCTGACACTGTTTGAGGACAGAGAGATGATCGAGGAACGGCTGAAAACCTATGCCCACC
TGTTCGACGACAAAGTGATGAAGCAGCTGAAGCGGCGGAGATACACCGGCTGGGGCAGGCTGAGCCGGAA
GCTGATCAACGGCATCCGGGACAAGCAGTCCGGCAAGACAATCCTGGATTTCCTGAAGTCCGACGGCTTC
GCCAACAGAAACTTCATGCAGCTGATCCACGACGACAGCCTGACCTTTAAAGAGGACATCCAGAAAGCCC
AGGTGTCCGGCCAGGGCGATAGCCTGCACGAGCACATTGCCAATCTGGCCGGCAGCCCCGCCATTAAGAA
GGGCATCCTGCAGACAGTGAAGGTGGTGGACGAGCTCGTGAAAGTGATGGGCCGGCACAAGCCCGAGAAC
ATCGTGATCGAAATGGCCAGAGAGAACCAGACCACCCAGAAGGGACAGAAGAACAGCCGCGAGAGAATGA
AGCGGATCGAAGAGGGCATCAAAGAGCTGGGCAGCCAGATCCTGAAAGAACACCCCGTGGAAAACACCCA
GCTGCAGAACGAGAAGCTGTACCTGTACTACCTGCAGAATGGGCGGGATATGTACGTGGACCAGGAACTG
GACATCAACCGGCTGTCCGACTACGATGTGGACCATATCGTGCCTCAGAGCTTTCTGAAGGACGACTCCA
TCGACAACAAGGTGCTGACCAGAAGCGACAAGAACCGGGGCAAGAGCGACAACGTGCCCTCCGAAGAGGT
CGTGAAGAAGATGAAGAACTACTGGCGGCAGCTGCTGAACGCCAAGCTGATTACCCAGAGAAAGTTCGAC
AATCTGACCAAGGCCGAGAGAGGCGGCCTGAGCGAACTGGATAAGGCCGGCTTCATCAAGAGACAGCTGG
TGGAAACCCGGCAGATCACAAAGCACGTGGCACAGATCCTGGACTCCCGGATGAACACTAAGTACGACGA
GAATGACAAGCTGATCCGGGAAGTGAAAGTGATCACCCTGAAGTCCAAGCTGGTGTCCGATTTCCGGAAG
GATTTCCAGTTTTACAAAGTGCGCGAGATCAACAACTACCACCACGCCCACGACGCCTACCTGAACGCCG
TCGTGGGAACCGCCCTGATCAAAAAGTACCCTAAGCTGGAAAGCGAGTTCGTGTACGGCGACTACAAGGT
GTACGACGTGCGGAAGATGATCGCCAAGAGCGAGCAGGAAATCGGCAAGGCTACCGCCAAGTACTTCTTC
TACAGCAACATCATGAACTTTTTCAAGACCGAGATTACCCTGGCCAACGGCGAGATCCGGAAGCGGCCTC
TGATCGAGACAAACGGCGAAACCGGGGAGATCGTGTGGGATAAGGGCCGGGATTTTGCCACCGTGCGGAA
AGTGCTGAGCATGCCCCAAGTGAATATCGTGAAAAAGACCGAGGTGCAGACAGGCGGCTTCAGCAAAGAG
TCTATCCTGCCCAAGAGGAACAGCGATAAGCTGATCGCCAGAAAGAAGGACTGGGACCCTAAGAAGTACG
GCGGCTTCGACAGCCCCACCGTGGCCTATTCTGTGCTGGTGGTGGCCAAAGTGGAAAAGGGCAAGTCCAA
GAAACTGAAGAGTGTGAAAGAGCTGCTGGGGATCACCATCATGGAAAGAAGCAGCTTCGAGAAGAATCCC
ATCGACTTTCTGGAAGCCAAGGGCTACAAAGAAGTGAAAAAGGACCTGATCATCAAGCTGCCTAAGTACT
CCCTGTTCGAGCTGGAAAACGGCCGGAAGAGAATGCTGGCCTCTGCCGGCGAACTGCAGAAGGGAAACGA
ACTGGCCCTGCCCTCCAAATATGTGAACTTCCTGTACCTGGCCAGCCACTATGAGAAGCTGAAGGGCTCC
CCCGAGGATAATGAGCAGAAACAGCTGTTTGTGGAACAGCACAAGCACTACCTGGACGAGATCATCGAGC
AGATCAGCGAGTTCTCCAAGAGAGTGATCCTGGCCGACGCTAATCTGGACAAAGTGCTGTCCGCCTACAA
CAAGCACCGGGATAAGCCCATCAGAGAGCAGGCCGAGAATATCATCCACCTGTTTACCCTGACCAATCTG
GGAGCCCCTGCCGCCTTCAAGTACTTTGACACCACCATCGACCGGAAGAGGTACACCAGCACCAAAGAGG
TGCTGGACGCCACCCTGATCCACCAGAGCATCACCGGCCTGTACGAGACACGGATCGACCTGTCTCAGCT
GGGAGGCGACAAAAGGCCGGCGGCCACGAAAAAGGCCGGCCAGGCAAAAAAGAAAAAGGAATTCGGCAGT
GGAGAGGGCAGAGGAAGTCTGCTAACATGCGGTGACGTCGAGGAGAATCCTGGCCCAATGACCGAGTACA
AGCCCACGGTGCGCCTCGCCACCCGCGACGACGTCCCCAGGGCCGTACGCACCCTCGCCGCCGCGTTCGC
CGACTACCCCGCCACGCGCCACACCGTCGATCCGGACCGCCACATCGAGCGGGTCACCGAGCTGCAAGAA
CTCTTCCTCACGCGCGTCGGGCTCGACATCGGCAAGGTGTGGGTCGCGGACGACGGCGCCGCGGTGGCGG
TCTGGACCACGCCGGAGAGCGTCGAAGCGGGGGCGGTGTTCGCCGAGATCGGCCCGCGCATGGCCGAGTT
GAGCGGTTCCCGGCTGGCCGCGCAGCAACAGATGGAAGGCCTCCTGGCGCCGCACCGGCCCAAGGAGCCC
GCGTGGTTCCTGGCCACCGTCGGAGTCTCGCCCGACCACCAGGGCAAGGGTCTGGGCAGCGCCGTCGTGC
TCCCCGGAGTGGAGGCGGCCGAGCGCGCCGGGGTGCCCGCCTTCCTGGAGACCTCCGCGCCCCGCAACCT
CCCCTTCTACGAGCGGCTCGGCTTCACCGTCACCGCCGACGTCGAGGTGCCCGAAGGACCGCGCACCTGG
TGCATGACCCGCAAGCCCGGTGCCTGAGAATTCTAACTAGAGCTCGCTGATCAGCCTCGACTGTGCCTTC
TAGTTGCCAGCCATCTGTTGTTTGCCCCTCCCCCGTGCCTTCCTTGACCCTGGAAGGTGCCACTCCCACT
GTCCTTTCCTAATAAAATGAGGAAATTGCATCGCATTGTCTGAGTAGGTGTCATTCTATTCTGGGGGGTG
GGGTGGGGCAGGACAGCAAGGGGGAGGATTGGGAAGAGAATAGCAGGCATGCTGGGGAGCGGCCGCAGGA
ACCCCTAGTGATGGAGTTGGCCACTCCCTCTCTGCGCGCTCGCTCGCTCACTGAGGCCGGGCGACCAAAG
GTCGCCCGACGCCCGGGCTTTGCCCGGGCGGCCTCAGTGAGCGAGCGAGCGCGCAGCTGCCTGCAGGGGC
GCCTGATGCGGTATTTTCTCCTTACGCATCTGTGCGGTATTTCACACCGCATA
[95 nt withheld, positions 6634-6728]
T
[46 nt withheld, positions 6730-6775]
C
[141 nt withheld, positions 6777-6917]
CCTTTGACGTTGGAGTCCACGTTCTTT
[37 nt withheld, positions 6945-6981]
ACTCTATCTCGGGCTATTCTTTTGATTTATAAGGGATTTTGCCGATTTCGGTCTATTGGTTAAAAAATGA
GCTGATTTAACAAAAATTTAACGCGAATTTTAACAAAATATTAACGTTTACAATTTTATGGTGCACTCTC
AGTACAATCTGCTCTGATGCCGCATAGTTAAGCCAGCCCCGACACCCGCCAACACCCGCTGACGCGCCCT
GACGGGCTTGTCTGCTCCCGGCATCCGCTTACAGACAAGCTGTGACCGTCTCCGGGAGCTGCATGTGTCA
GAGGTTTTCACCGTCATCACCGAAACGCGCGAGACGAAAGGGCCTCGTGATACGCCTATTTTTATAGGTT
AATGTCATGATAATAATGGTTTCTTAGACGTCAGGTGGCACTTTTCGGGGAAATGTGCGCGGAACCCCTA
TTTGTTTATTTTTCTAAATACATTCAAATATGTATCCGCTCATGAGACAATAACCCTGATAAATGCTTCA
ATAATATTGAAAAAGGAAGAGTATGAGTATTCAACATTTCCGTGTCGCCCTTATTCCCTTTTTTGCGGCA
TTTTGCCTTCCTGTTTTTGCTCACCCAGAAACGCTGGTGAAAGTAAAAGATGCTGAAGATCAGTTGGGTG
CACGAGTGGGTTACATCGAACTGGATCTCAACAGCGGTAAGATCCTTGAGAGTTTTCGCCCCGAAGAACG
TTTTCCAATGATGAGCACTTTTAAAGTTCTGCTATGTGGCGCGGTATTATCCCGTATTGACGCCGGGCAA
GAGCAACTCGGTCGCCGCATACACTATTCTCAGAATGACTTGGTTGAGTACTCACCAGTCACAGAAAAGC
ATCTTACGGATGGCATGACAGTAAGAGAATTATGCAGTGCTGCCATAACCATGAGTGATAACACTGCGGC
CAACTTACTTCTGACAACGATCGGAGGACCGAAGGAGCTAACCGCTTTTTTGCACAACATGGGGGATCAT
GTAACTCGCCTTGATCGTTGGGAACCGGAGCTGAATGAAGCCATACCAAACGACGAGCGTGACACCACGA
TGCCTGTAGCAATGGCAACAACGTTGCGCAAACTATTAACTGGCGAACTACTTACTCTAGCTTCCCGGCA
ACAATTAATAGACTGGATGGAGGCGGATAAAGTTGCAGGACCACTTCTGCGCTCGGCCCTTCCGGCTGGC
TGGTTTATTGCTGATAAATCTGGAGCCGGTGAGCGTGGAAGCCGCGGTATCATTGCAGCACTGGGGCCAG
ATGGTAAGCCCTCCCGTATCGTAGTTATCTACACGACGGGGAGTCAGGCAACTATGGATGAACGAAATAG
ACAGATCGCTGAGATAGGTGCCTCACTGATTAAGCATTGGTAACTGTCAGACCAAGTTTACTCATATATA
CTTTAGATTGATTTAAAACTTCATTTTTAATTTAAAAGGATCTAGGTGAAGATCCTTTTTGATAATCTCA
TGACCAAAATCCCTTAACGTGAGTTTTCGTTCCACTGAGCGTCAGACCCCGTAGAAAAGATCAAAGGATC
TTCTTGAGATCCTTTTTTTCTGCGCGTAATCTGCTGCTTGCAAACAAAAAAACCACCGCTACCAGCGGTG
GTTTGTTTGCCGGATCAAGAGCTACCAACTCTTTTTCCGAAGGTAACTGGCTTCAGCAGAGCGCAGATAC
CAAATACTGTTCTTCTAGTGTAGCCGTAGTTAGGCCACCACTTCAAGAACTCTGTAGCACCGCCTACATA
CCTCGCTCTGCTAATCCTGTTACCAGTGGCTGCTGCCAGTGGCGATAAGTCGTGTCTTACCGGGTTGGAC
TCAAGACGATAGTTACCGGATAAGGCGCAGCGGTCGGGCTGAACGGGGGGTTCGTGCACACAGCCCAGCT
TGGAGCGAACGACCTACACCGAACTGAGATACCTACAGCGTGAGCTATGAGAAAGCGCCACGCTTCCCGA
AGGGAGAAAGGCGGACAGGTATCCGGTAAGCGGCAGGGTCGGAACAGGAGAGCGCACGAGGGAGCTTCCA
GGGGGAAACGCCTGGTATCTTTATAGTCCTGTCGGGTTTCGCCACCTCTGACTTGAGCGTCGATTTTTGT
GATGCTCGTCAGGGGGGCGGAGCCTATGGAAAAACGCCAGCAACGCGGCCTTTTTACGGTTCCTGGCCTT
TTGCTGGCCTTTTGCTCACATGT
Features (pLannotate 1.2.2; 19 found; start..end, strand, type, name):
      1..241     +  promoter       U6 promoter: RNA polymerase III promoter for human U6 snRNA
    271..346     +  misc_RNA       gRNA scaffold: guide RNA scaffold for the Streptococcus pyogenes CRISPR/Cas9 system
    353..396     +  misc_RNA       gRNA scaffold (fragment): guide RNA scaffold for the Streptococcus pyogenes CRISPR/Cas9 system
    443..728     +  enhancer       CMV enhancer: human cytomegalovirus immediate early enhancer; contains an 18-bp deletion relative to the standard CMV enhancer
    730..1004    +  promoter       chicken β-actin promoter: No description available
   1005..1232    +  intron         hybrid intron: hybrid between chicken β-actin (CBA) and minute virus of mice (MMV) introns (Gray et al., 2011)
   1370..2971    +  CDS            Cas9(N): N-terminal portion of Streptococcus pyogenes Cas9 (Zetsche et al., 2015)
   2972..5470    +  CDS            Cas9(C): C-terminal portion of Streptococcus pyogenes Cas9 (Zetsche et al., 2015)
   5471..5518    +  CDS            nucleoplasmin NLS: bipartite nuclear localization signal from nucleoplasmin
   5588..6187    +  CDS            PuroR (fragment): puromycin N-acetyltransferase; pac from Streptomyces; confers resistance to puromycin
   6221..6332    +  polyA_signal   bGH poly(A) signal: bovine growth hormone polyadenylation signal
   6437..6577    +  repeat_region  AAV2 ITR: inverted terminal repeat of adeno-associated virus serotype 2 inverted
   6582..6633    -  misc_feature   bom (fragment): basis of mobility region from pBR322
   6652..7107    +  rep_origin     f1 ori (sequence partly withheld): f1 bacteriophage origin of replication; arrow indicates direction of (+) strand synthesis
   7108..7157    -  misc_feature   bom (fragment): basis of mobility region from pBR322
   7259..7294    -  CDS            rop (fragment): Rop protein, which maintains plasmids at low copy number; rop
   7389..7493    +  promoter       AmpR promoter: bla
   7494..8354    +  CDS            AmpR: β-lactamase; bla; confers resistance to ampicillin, carbenicillin, and related antibiotics
   8525..9113    +  rep_origin     ori: high-copy-number ColE1/pMB1/pBR322/pUC origin of replication
