[The description below was written by a language model from this plasmid's Addgene catalogue record and pLannotate feature annotations shown in this document.]
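Description:
pX459-Fzd1/2/4/5/7/8 gRNA is an all-in-one CRISPR plasmid built on the pX459 backbone for transient expression in mammalian cells. It delivers Streptococcus pyogenes Cas9 together with a single guide RNA directed at a region conserved among the mouse Frizzled receptor genes Fzd1, Fzd2, Fzd4, Fzd5, Fzd7 and Fzd8, so one guide is intended to target several family members at once. The 20-nt spacer was made as a synthetic oligo and placed between the human U6 RNA polymerase III promoter and the SpCas9 gRNA scaffold. The record lists restriction cloning but does not specify the sites. A second, partial scaffold fragment is annotated just downstream of the full scaffold.

The nuclease cassette is driven by the CBh promoter, annotated here as a CMV enhancer, chicken β-actin promoter and hybrid intron. It expresses Cas9, which the annotation tool splits into N- and C-terminal portions although they form one contiguous reading frame, followed by a nucleoplasmin nuclear localization signal. According to the depositor comment, Cas9 is linked through a T2A self-cleaving peptide to puromycin N-acetyltransferase. Transfected cells can therefore be enriched by puromycin selection from the same transcript, which ends at a bGH polyadenylation signal. A single AAV2 ITR and an f1 origin are annotated in the backbone; with only one ITR annotated, nothing in the record indicates AAV packaging.

In bacteria the 9.2 kb plasmid replicates at high copy from a ColE1/pUC-type origin and is selected with ampicillin. The associated publication concerns WNT7A/B co-receptor signaling to β-catenin in brain endothelial cells, which is consistent with using the plasmid to disrupt multiple Frizzled genes in mouse cells.
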