Addgene plasmid #246550: pX459-Fzd1/2/4/5/7/8 gRNA
Purpose: CRISPR vector co-expressing Cas9 and a mouse Fzd1/2/4/5/7/8 gRNA (conserved region)
Depositing lab: Mario Vallon. Depositing organization: Julius-Maximilians-Universitaet Wuerzburg. Publication: WNT7A/B assemble a GPR124-RECK-LRP5/6 co-receptor complex to activate beta-catenin signaling in brain endothelial cells. Heiden R, Hannig L, Kuo CJ, Ergun S, Braunger BM, Vallon M. J Biol Chem. 2025 Sep 4:110682. doi: 10.1016/j.jbc.2025.110682. PubMed 40914247.
Backbone
  Vector backbone: pX459
  Vector type: CRISPR
  Selectable markers: Puromycin
Growth in bacteria
  Bacterial resistance: Ampicillin, 100 μg/mL
  Growth temperature: 37°C
  Growth strain: DH5alpha
  Copy number: High Copy
Gene/Insert
  Gene/Insert name: Fzd1/2/4/5/7/8 gRNA
  gRNA/shRNA sequence: CATGGCCAGCTCCATCTGGT
  Species: M. musculus (mouse)
  Insert size (bp): 20
  Promoter: U6
  Cloning method: Restriction Enzyme; 5′ cloning site Unspecified (unknown if destroyed)
Resource information
  A portion of this plasmid was derived from a plasmid made by: Synthetic oligo
Terms and licenses: Academic/Nonprofit Terms; Industry Terms: Not Available to Industry
Depositor comments: CBh-SpCas9-T2A-Puro cassette on backbone
How to cite: pX459-Fzd1/2/4/5/7/8 gRNA was a gift from Mario Vallon (Addgene plasmid # 246550 ; http://n2t.net/addgene:246550 ; RRID:Addgene_246550)
